>Addgene plasmid #56192 | mCrimson2-Tubulin-C-18 | depositor partial sequence | sequence record 87090 | insert sequence
GATCCGCTAGCGCTACCGGTCGCCACCATGGTGAGCAAGGGCGAGGAGCTGATCAAGGAGAACATGCACA
GCAAGCTGTACCTGGAAGGCAGCGTGAACGGCCACCAGTTCAAGTGCACCCACGAAGGGGAGGGCAAGCC
CTACGAGGGCACCCAGACCAACAGGATCAAGGTGGTGGAGGGAGGCCCCCTGCCGTTCGCATTCGACATC
CTGGCCACCATGTTTATGTACGGGAGCAAGGCCTTCATCAAGTACCCCAAGGGCCTCCCCGATTATTTTA
AGCAGTCCTTCCCTGAGGGCTTCACATGGGAGAGAACCATGGTGTTCGAAGACGGGGGCGTGCTGACCGC
CACCCAGGACACCAGCCTCCAGGACGGCTGCCTCATCTACAACGTGAAGCTGAGAGGGGTGAACTTCCCA
GCCAACGGCCCCGTGATGAAGCAGACAACACTGGGCTGGGAGCCCAGCACCGAGACCCTGTACCCCGCTG
ACGGCGCCCTGGAAGGCAGATGCGACATGGCCCTGAAGCTCGTGGGCGGGGGCCACCTGCACTGCAACTT
CAAGACCACATACAAATCCAAGAAACCCGCTACAAACCTCAAGATGCCCGGCGTCCACTACGTGGACCGC
AGACTGGAAAGAATCAAGGAGGCCGACAACGAGACCTACGTCGAGCAGCACGAGGTGGCTGTGGCCAGAT
ACTGCGACCTCCCTAGCAAACTGGGGCACAAACTTAATGGCATGGACGAGCTGTACAAGTCCGGACTCAG
ATCTGGCAGCGGTGGAGGCAGCGCATCCGGCGGAAGCGGAAGCGTGCGTGAGTGCATCTCCATCCACGTT
GGCCAGGCTGGTGTCCAGATTGGCAATGCCTGCTGGGAGCTCTACTGCCTGGAACACGGCATCCAGCCCG
ATGGCCAGATGCCAAGTGACAAGACCATTGGGGGAGGAGATGACTCCTTCAACACCTTCTTCAGTGAGAC
GGGCGCTGGCAAGCACGTGCCCCGGGCTGTGTTTGTAGACTTGGAACCCACAGTCATTGATGAAGTTCGC
ACTGGCACCTACCGCCAGCTCTTCCACCCTGAGCAGCTCATCACAGGCAAGGAAGATGCTGCCAATAACT
ATGCCCGAGGGCACTACACCATTGGCAAGGAGATCATTGACCTTGTGTTGGACCGAATTCGCAAGCTGGC
TGACCAGTGCACCGGTCTTCAGGGCTTCTTGGTTTTCCACAGCTTTGGTGGGGGAACTGGTTCTGGGTTC
ACCTCCCTGCTCATGGAACGTCTCTCAGTTGATTATGGCAAGAAGTCCAAGCTGGAGTTCTCCATTTACC
CAGCACCCCAGGTTTCCACAGCTGTAGTTGAGCCCTACAACTCCATCCTCACCACCCACACCACCCTGGA
GCACTCTGATTGTGCCTTCATGGTAGACAATGAGGCCATCTATGACATCTGTCGTAGAAACCTCGATATC
GAGCGCCCAACCTACACTAACCTTAACCGCCTTATTAGCCAGATTGTGTCCTCCATCACTGCTTCCCTGA
GATTTGATGGAGCCCTGAATGTTGACCTGACAGAATTCCAGACCAACCTGGTGCCCTACCCCCGCATCCA
CTTCCCTCTGGCCACATATGCCCCTGTCATCTCTGCTGAGAAAGCCTACCATGAACAGCTTTCTGTAGCA
GAGATCACCAATGCTTGCTTTGAGCCAGCCAACCAGATGGTGAAATGTGACCCTCGCCATGGTAAATACA
TGGCTTGCTGCCTGTTGTACCGTGGTGACGTGGTTCCCAAAGATGTCAATGCTGCCATTGCCACCATCAA
AACCAAGCGCAGCATCCAGTTTGTGGATTGGTGCCCCACTGGCTTCAAGGTTGGCATCAACTACCAGCCT
CCCACTGTGGTGCCTGGTGGAGACCTGGCCAAGGTACAGAGAGCTGTGTGCATGCTGAGCAACACCACAG
CCATTGCTGAGGCCTGGGCTCGCCTGGACCACAAGTTTGACCTGATGTATGCCAAGCGTGCCTTTGTTCA
CTGGTACGTGGGTGAGGGGATGGAGGAAGGCGAGTTTTCAGAGGCCCGTGAAGATATGGCTGCCCTTGAG
AAGGATTATGAGGAGGTTGGTGTGGATTCTGTTGAAGGAGAGGGTGAGGAAGAAGGAGAGGAATACTAAG
GATCCACCGGATCTAGATAACTGATCATAAT
