[The description below was written by a language model from this plasmid's Addgene catalogue record.]
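Description:
mCrimson2-Tubulin-C-18 is a mammalian expression plasmid built on the mCrimson2-C1 backbone (about 4.75 kb without the insert), a C1-style fluorescent protein fusion vector in which the gene of interest is placed downstream of the fluorescent protein coding sequence. It is propagated in E. coli as a high-copy plasmid under kanamycin selection. It also carries a neomycin resistance marker, so transfected mammalian cells can be selected with G418 to obtain stable lines. No feature table accompanies the record, so the origin of replication and the promoter driving the resistance marker are not explicitly stated. The listed 3′ sequencing primer implies an SV40 polyadenylation signal downstream of the insert.

The payload is human alpha-tubulin (TUBA1B, also known as K-ALPHA-1), expressed from the CMV promoter, a strong constitutive promoter in most mammalian cell types. The red fluorescent protein mCrimson2 is fused to the N terminus of tubulin, so tubulin sits at the C-terminal end of the fusion. The "C-18" in the name probably refers to this orientation and to the length of the linker between the two proteins, but the record does not confirm this. The cloning method is recorded as unknown.

When expressed, the tagged tubulin is intended to incorporate into the microtubule cytoskeleton, and the stated localization is microtubules. The fluorophore has a recorded excitation of 588 nm and emission of 615 nm. The construct therefore serves as a red microtubule marker for fluorescence imaging of mammalian cells, and as a way to assess how mCrimson2 performs as a fusion tag.
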