Addgene plasmid #56192: mCrimson2-Tubulin-C-18
Purpose: Localization: Microtubules, Excitation: 588, Emission: 615
Depositing lab: Michael Davidson. Depositing organization: Florida State University, Tallahassee.
Backbone
  Vector backbone: mCrimson2-C1
  Backbone size w/o insert (bp): 4750
  Vector type: Mammalian Expression
  Selectable markers: Neomycin (select with G418)
Growth in bacteria
  Bacterial resistance: Kanamycin, 50 μg/mL
  Growth temperature: 37°C
  Growth strain: DH5alpha
  Copy number: High Copy
Gene/Insert
  Gene/Insert name: Tubulin (alt name: NM_006082.2)
  Species: H. sapiens (human)
  Entrez Gene: TUBA1B (a.k.a. K-ALPHA-1)
  Promoter: CMV
  Tag / fusion protein: mCrimson2 (N terminal on backbone)
  Cloning method: Unknown
  Sequencing primers: 5′ CMV-F; 3′ SV40pA-R
Terms and licenses: Academic/Nonprofit Terms; Industry Terms
Depositor comments: . Excitation = 588; Emission = 615
How to cite: mCrimson2-Tubulin-C-18 was a gift from Michael Davidson (Addgene plasmid # 56192 ; http://n2t.net/addgene:56192 ; RRID:Addgene_56192)
